>Addgene plasmid #23457 | pDONR223-PIK3C3 | depositor partial sequence | sequence record 11129 | Author sequence, M13pUC-fwd
AATGGTTTTATTTTGACTGATAGTGACCTGTTCGTTGCAACAAATTGATGAGCAATGCTTTTTTATAATG
CCAACTTTGTACAAAAAAGTTGGCACCATGGGGGAAGCAGAGAAGTTTCACTACATCTATAGTTGTGACC
TGGATATCAACGTCCAGCTTAAGATAGGAAGCTTGGAAGGGAAGAGAGAACAAAAGAGTTATAAAGCTGT
CCTGGAAGACCCAATGTTGAAGTTCTCAGGACTATATCAAGAGACATGCTCTGATCTTTATGTTACTTGT
CAAGTTTTTGCAGAAGGGAAGCCTTTGGCCTTGCCAGTGAGAACATCCTACAAAGCATTTAGTACAAGAT
GGAACTGGAATGAATGGCTGAAACTACCAGTAAAATACCCTGACCTGCCCAGGAATGCCCAAGTGGCCCT
CACCATATGGGATGTGTATGGTCCCGGAAAAGCAGTGCCTGTAGGAGGAACAACGGTTTCGCTCTTTGGA
AAATACGGCATGTTTCGCCAAGGGATGCATGACTTGAAAGTCTGGCCTAATGTAGAAGCAGATGGATCAG
AACCCACAAAAACTCCTGGCAGAACAAGTAGCACTCTCTCAGAAGATCAGATGAGCCGTCTTGCCAAGCT
CACCAAAGCTCATCGACAAGGACACATGGGTGAAAGTAGATTGGCTGGATAGATTGACATTTAGAGAAAT
AGAAATGATAAATGAGAGTGAAAAACGAAGTTCTAATTTCATGTACCTGATGGTTGAATTTCGATGTGTC
AAGTGTGATGATAAGGAATATGGTATTGTTTATTATGAAAAGGACGGTGATGAATCATCTCCATTTTAAC
AAGTTTTGAATTAGTGGAAAGTTCCTGACCCCCAGATGTCTTATGGAGAATTTAGTTGA
