>Addgene plasmid #23457 | pDONR223-PIK3C3 | addgene partial sequence | sequence record 29352 | 23457 with M13pUC-fwd
TAATGATTTTATTTTGACTGATAGTGACCTGTTCGTTGCAACAAATTGATGAGCAATGCTTTTTTATAAT
GCCAACTTTGTACAAAAAAGTTGGCACCATGGGGGAAGCAGAGAAGTTTCACTACATCTATAGTTGTGAC
CTGGATATCAACGTCCAGCTTAAGATAGGAAGCTTGGAAGGGAAGAGAGAACAAAAGAGTTATAAAGCTG
TCCTGGAAGACCCAATGTTGAAGTTCTCAGGACTATATCAAGAGACATGCTCTGATCTTTATGTTACTTG
TCAAGTTTTTGCAGAAGGGAAGCCTTTGGCCTTGCCAGTGAGAACATCCTACAAAGCATTTAGTACAAGA
TGGAACTGGAATGAATGGCTGAAACTACCAGTAAAATACCCTGACCTGCCCAGGAATGCCCAAGTGGCCC
TCACCATATGGGATGTGTATGGTCCCGGAAAAGCAGTGCCTGTAGGAGGAACAACGGTTTCGCTCTTTGG
AAAATACGGCATGTTTCGCCAAGGGATGCATGACTTGAAAGTCTGGCCTAATGTAGAAGCAGATGGATCA
GAACCCACAAAAACTCCTGGCAGAACAAGTAGCACTCTCTCAGAAGATCAGATGAGCCGTCTTGCC
