>Addgene plasmid #23457 | pDONR223-PIK3C3 | depositor partial sequence | sequence record 46798 | Author sequence, M13-rev
TCAGGCTGGGATGGCAATAATGATTTTATTTTGACTGATAGTGACCTGTTCGTTGCAACAAATTGATAAG
CAATGCTTTCTTATAATGCCAACTTTGTACAAGAAAGTTGGCAATTTTCTCCAGTACTGGGCAAACTTGT
GAATCTGTTCCACCACTGCAGCAAAAAGAGCATGGACACTCTCATCAATCAGACTCTGCATGTAATGCAC
AGCCTCTTCATCCGACAGGTCTAAGCGGAATTTATCCTGAACCTTTTTCACAGTTTTATCTGGTTCAAGT
GCAATATCTGGAATGTTTGCATCAACCATCAAGGAAAACAAGTTCAAAATCAGATTAGAATACCTTCGCA
GGTGGAGGAAAGCCGTGTAACACTGTTTACGGAACTCTTGGTACTGCTCACTCTGTGTGCCCCCCATTCC
TTCTACCATTTCTTTATTCAGCTTCATTGGTGGAGGAAGAGGCTTTGGATCCCGACCCAAAATATATCCA
AAGTCTATGTGGAAGAGTTTGCCTGTTTTTGTTAGCAAAAGGTTATCCAGGTGCCTGTCTCCAACTCCAA
GTATATAGGTGATCACGCAATATCCAGCACAGCTTTTAACGTAAGTGTCCATGACCTCAGCACTAATCCC
ATTTGGCCCATTCTCACTTGGTGCATATTTTCTAAAAAAGTTCTGAATGCTTCCCTCTGTATCAAGAACT
TCAGCCACAGGAACTGACTGGATAAACTGCATGAAGCCATGTTTTG
