[The description below was written by a language model from this plasmid's Addgene catalogue record.]
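Description:
pDONR223-PIK3C3 is a Gateway entry clone built in the Invitrogen pDONR223 donor backbone (about 5 kb without insert). It carries the human PIK3C3 open reading frame, which encodes the class 3 phosphoinositide-3-kinase also known as VPS34. The plasmid is maintained in E. coli as a high-copy plasmid and is selected with spectinomycin. The record includes no feature table, so the specific origin of replication and other backbone elements are not itemised. The roughly 2.7 kb insert was introduced by Gateway recombination. In a clone of this type the ORF would normally sit between attL recombination sites, ready for transfer by an LR reaction into any compatible destination vector. M13 forward and reverse priming sites flank the insert for sequence verification.

The ORF was deliberately cloned without a stop codon. This "open" configuration lets it be recombined in frame with a C-terminal epitope tag and stop codon supplied by the destination vector, so the user can choose the tag. The donor backbone is not an expression vector, and the record lists no promoter driving the gene. The depositors state that it should not be transfected directly and is meant to serve only as a shuttle and archival source of the ORF. They point to a companion set of lentiviral destination vectors (the pLX301–pLX304 series), obtained separately, for expressing the ORF in mammalian cells. The clone belongs to a kit of human ORFs, and the associated publication concerns resistance to RAF inhibition through MAP kinase pathway reactivation.
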