Addgene plasmid #23457: pDONR223-PIK3C3
Depositing lab: William Hahn & David Root. Depositing organization: Dana-Farber Cancer Institute. Publication: COT drives resistance to RAF inhibition through MAP kinase pathway reactivation. Johannessen CM, Boehm JS, Kim SY, Thomas SR, Wardwell L, Johnson LA, Emery CM, Stransky N, Cogdill AP, Barretina J, Caponigro G, Hieronymus H, Murray RR, Salehi-Ashtiani K, Hill DE, Vidal M, Zhao JJ, Yang X, Alkan O, Kim S, Harris JL, Wilson CJ, Myer VE, Finan PM, Root DE, Roberts TM, Golub T, Flaherty KT, Dummer R, Weber BL, Sellers WR, Schlegel R, Wargo JA, Hahn WC, Garraway LA. Nature. 2010 Dec 16;468(7326):968-72. doi: 10.1038/nature09627 PubMed 21107320.
Backbone
  Vector backbone: pDONR223
  Backbone manufacturer: Invitrogen
  Backbone size w/o insert (bp): 5005
  Vector type: Gateway Donor vector
Growth in bacteria
  Bacterial resistance: Spectinomycin, 50 μg/mL
  Growth temperature: 37°C
  Growth strain: DH5alpha
  Copy number: High Copy
Gene/Insert
  Gene/Insert name: PIK3C3 (alt name: phosphoinositide-3-kinase, class 3)
  Species: H. sapiens (human)
  Insert size (bp): 2664
  Entrez Gene: PIK3C3 (a.k.a. VPS34, Vps34, hVps34)
  Cloning method: Gateway Cloning
  Sequencing primers: 5′ M13pUC-fwd; 3′ M13rev
Terms and licenses: Academic/Nonprofit Terms; Industry Terms: Not Available to Industry
Depositor comments: The ORF has no Stop codon. This design enables easy recombination into a destination vector to add an epitope tag of choice and Stop codon to the ORF. Do NOT use this plasmid directly for transfections. A set of 4 custom lentiviral vectors is available ( pLX301 (http://www.addgene.org/25895/) , pLX302 (http://www.addgene.org/25896/) , pLX303 (http://www.addgene.org/25897/) , pLX304 (http://www.addgene.org/25890/) ) to be used to express these ORFs in mammalian cells. These plasmids are not included in the kit and must be ordered separately.
How to cite: pDONR223-PIK3C3 was a gift from William Hahn & David Root (Addgene plasmid # 23457 ; http://n2t.net/addgene:23457 ; RRID:Addgene_23457)
